>Addgene plasmid #8366 | pGEM-hu FceRI beta | addgene partial sequence | sequence record 17096 | T7 5'-TAATACGACTCACTATAGGG-3'
CTGTCTAGAGCGGCCGCGGAAAAATGGACACAGAAAGTAATAGGAGAGCAAATCTTGCTCTCCCACAGGA
GCCTTCCAGTGTGCCTGCATTTGAAGTCTTGGAAATATCTCCCCAGGAAGTATCTTCAGGCAGACTATTG
AAGTCGGCCTCATCCCCACCACTGCATACATGGCTGACAGTTTTGAAAAAAGAGCAGGAGTTCCTGGGGG
TAACACAAATTCTGACTGCTATGATATGCCTTTGTTTTGGAACAGTTGTCTGCTCTGTACTTGATATTTC
ACACATTGAGGGAGACATTTTTTCATCATTTAAAGCAGGTTATCCATTCTGGGGAGCCATATTTTTT
