[The description below was written by a language model from this plasmid's Addgene catalogue record.]
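Description:
pGEM-hu FceRI beta is a small bacterial cloning plasmid carrying the human cDNA for the beta chain of the high-affinity IgE receptor (Fc epsilon RI beta, gene symbol MS4A2, a member of the membrane-spanning 4-domains family). The backbone is the commercial pGEM-3Zf(-) vector of about 3.2 kb, catalogued as a bacterial expression type. It is maintained at high copy number in E. coli and selected with ampicillin. Vectors of the pGEM-Zf series generally combine a pUC-type origin with an f1 phage origin for single-stranded DNA rescue. They also have a polylinker set within a lacZ alpha fragment, though no feature table is supplied here to confirm these elements for this particular clone.

The insert of roughly 760 bp was placed by restriction cloning between the SacI site at the 5′ end and the PstI site at the 3′ end. Both sites are retained, so the cDNA can be excised again as a cassette. The listed sequencing primers, T7 on the 5′ side and SP6 on the 3′ side, reflect the opposing phage RNA polymerase promoters that flank the pGEM polylinker. This arrangement suggests T7 would yield sense transcripts and SP6 antisense transcripts in vitro, although the record does not state orientation explicitly. No mammalian promoter, epitope tag or reporter is recorded, so the plasmid is best viewed as a cDNA source rather than a eukaryotic expression construct. It suits subcloning the beta subunit into expression vectors, sequencing, and making riboprobes or in vitro transcripts. The associated work described the human beta chain gene and cDNA and the expression of the complete human receptor.
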