Addgene plasmid #8366: pGEM-hu FceRI beta
Depositing lab: Jean Kinet. Depositing organization: Beth Israel Deaconess Medical Center. Publication: The gene and cDNA for the human high affinity immunoglobulin E receptor beta chain and expression of the complete human receptor. Kuster H, Zhang L, Brini AT, MacGlashan DW, Kinet JP. J Biol Chem 1992 Jun 25;267(18):12782-7. PubMed 1535625.
Backbone
  Vector backbone: pGEM 3Zf-
  Backbone manufacturer: Promega
  Backbone size w/o insert (bp): 3199
  Vector type: Bacterial Expression
Growth in bacteria
  Bacterial resistance: Ampicillin, 100 μg/mL
  Growth temperature: 37°C
  Growth strain: DH5alpha
  Copy number: High Copy
Gene/Insert
  Gene/Insert name: human Fc epsilon RI beta cDNA (alt names: high affinity receptor for IgE beta chain; membrane-spanning 4 domains)
  Species: H. sapiens (human)
  Insert size (bp): 760
  GenBank ID: M89796
  Entrez Gene: MS4A2 (a.k.a. APY, ATOPY, FCER1B, FCERI, IGEL, IGER, IGHER, MS4A1)
  Cloning method: Restriction Enzyme; 5′ cloning site SacI (not destroyed); 3′ cloning site PstI (not destroyed)
  Sequencing primers: 5′ T7; 3′ Sp6
Terms and licenses: Academic/Nonprofit Terms; Industry Terms: Not Available to Industry
How to cite: pGEM-hu FceRI beta was a gift from Jean Kinet (Addgene plasmid # 8366 ; http://n2t.net/addgene:8366 ; RRID:Addgene_8366)
